>Addgene plasmid #131915 | pDONR221_SLC6A8 | addgene full sequence | sequence record 259328 | Addgene NGS Result
CTTTCCTGCGTTATCCCCTGATTCTGTGGATAACCGTATTACCGCCTTTGAGTGAGCTGATACCGCTCGC
CGCAGCCGAACGACCGAGCGCAGCGAGTCAGTGAGCGAGGAAGCGGAAGAGCGCCCAATACGCAAACCGC
CTCTCCCCGCGCGTTGGCCGATTCATTAATGCAGCTGGCACGACAGGTTTCCCGACTGGAAAGCGGGCAG
TGAGCGCAACGCAATTAATACGCGTACCGCTAGCCAGGAAGAGTTTGTAGAAACGCAAAAAGGCCATCCG
TCAGGATGGCCTTCTGCTTAGTTTGATGCCTGGCAGTTTATGGCGGGCGTCCTGCCCGCCACCCTCCGGG
CCGTTGCTTCACAACGTTCAAATCCGCTCCCGGCGGATTTGTCCTACTCAGGAGAGCGTTCACCGACAAA
CAACAGATAAAACGAAAGGCCCAGTCTTCCGACTGAGCCTTTCGTTTTATTTGATGCCTGGCAGTTCCCT
ACTCTCGCGTTAACGCTAGCATGGATGTTTTCCCAGTCACGACGTTGTAAAACGACGGCCAGTCTTAAGC
TCGGGCCCCAAATAATGATTTTATTTTGACTGATAGTGACCTGTTCGTTGCAACACATTGATGAGCAATG
CTTTTTTATAATGCCAACTTTGTACAAAAAAGCAGGCTCCACCATGGCCAAGAAGTCTGCCGAGAATGGC
ATCTACTCCGTGTCTGGCGACGAGAAGAAGGGCCCCCTGATCGCCCCAGGCCCCGACGGCGCCCCAGCCA
AGGGCGATGGCCCCGTGGGCCTGGGCACACCTGGAGGCCGGCTGGCAGTGCCACCTAGGGAGACATGGAC
CAGACAGATGGACTTCATCATGAGCTGCGTGGGATTCGCAGTGGGACTGGGAAACGTGTGGAGATTTCCT
TACCTGTGCTATAAGAACGGCGGCGGCGTGTTCCTGATCCCATACGTGCTGATCGCCCTGGTGGGAGGAA
TCCCCATCTTCTTTCTGGAGATCTCTCTGGGCCAGTTCATGAAGGCCGGCAGCATCAACGTGTGGAACAT
CTGTCCACTGTTTAAGGGCCTGGGCTACGCCTCCATGGTCATCGTGTTCTACTGCAATACATACTATATC
ATGGTGCTGGCCTGGGGCTTTTACTATCTGGTGAAGTCTTTCACCACAACCCTGCCTTGGGCAACCTGCG
GACACACATGGAACACCCCAGACTGCGTGGAGATCTTTAGGCACGAGGATTGCGCCAATGCCTCCCTGGC
CAACCTGACCTGTGACCAGCTGGCCGATCGGAGATCTCCAGTGATCGAGTTCTGGGAGAATAAGGTGCTG
AGGCTGAGCGGAGGACTGGAGGTGCCAGGCGCCCTGAACTGGGAGGTGACACTGTGCCTGCTGGCCTGTT
GGGTGCTGGTGTACTTTTGCGTGTGGAAGGGCGTGAAGTCCACCGGCAAGATCGTGTACTTTACAGCCAC
CTTCCCCTATGTGGTGCTGGTGGTGCTGCTGGTGCGGGGCGTGCTGCTGCCTGGCGCCCTGGACGGCATC
ATCTACTATCTGAAGCCAGATTGGTCCAAGCTGGGATCTCCACAAGTGTGGATCGACGCAGGCACACAGA
TCTTCTTTTCTTATGCCATCGGACTGGGCGCCCTGACCGCCCTGGGAAGCTACAATAGGTTCAACAATAA
CTGCTATAAGGATGCCATCATCCTGGCCCTGATCAACTCTGGCACAAGCTTCTTTGCCGGCTTTGTGGTG
TTCAGCATCCTGGGCTTTATGGCCGCCGAGCAGGGCGTGCACATCAGCAAGGTGGCAGAGTCCGGACCTG
GACTGGCCTTCATCGCATACCCAAGGGCAGTGACACTGATGCCAGTGGCACCTCTGTGGGCCGCCCTGTT
CTTTTTCATGCTGCTGCTGCTGGGCCTGGACAGCCAGTTTGTGGGCGTGGAGGGCTTCATCACCGGACTG
CTGGATCTGCTGCCAGCATCCTACTACTTCCGGTTCCAGCGCGAGATCTCTGTGGCCCTGTGCTGTGCCC
TGTGCTTTGTGATCGACCTGTCCATGGTGACCGATGGCGGCATGTACGTGTTTCAGCTGTTCGACTACTA
TAGCGCCTCCGGAACAACCCTGCTGTGGCAGGCCTTTTGGGAGTGCGTGGTGGTGGCATGGGTGTACGGA
GCAGATAGGTTCATGGACGATATCGCCTGCATGATCGGCTATCGCCCTTGCCCATGGATGAAGTGGTGTT
GGTCCTTTTTCACACCTCTGGTGTGCATGGGCATCTTTATCTTCAACGTGGTGTACTATGAGCCCCTGGT
GTACAATAACACCTACGTGTATCCTTGGTGGGGAGAGGCAATGGGATGGGCCTTCGCCCTGAGCTCCATG
CTGTGCGTGCCTCTGCACCTGCTGGGATGTCTGCTGAGGGCAAAGGGAACAATGGCCGAGAGATGGCAGC
ACCTGACCCAGCCAATCTGGGGCCTGCACCACCTGGAGTATAGGGCACAGGACGCAGATGTGCGCGGACT
GACAACCCTGACCCCCGTGAGCGAGTCTAGCAAGGTGGTGGTGGTGGAGTCCGTGATGGACCCAGCTTTC
TTGTACAAAGTTGGCATTATAAGAAAGCATTGCTTATCAATTTGTTGCAACGAACAGGTCACTATCAGTC
AAAATAAAATCATTATTTGCCATCCAGCTGATATCCCCTATAGTGAGTCGTATTACATGGTCATAGCTGT
TTCCTGGCAGCTCTGGCCCGTGTCTCAAAATCTCTGATGTTACATTGCACAAGATAAAAATATATCATCA
TGAACAATAAAACTGTCTGCTTACATAAACAGTAATACAAGGGGTGTTATGAGCCATATTCAACGGGAAA
CGTCGAGGCCGCGATTAAATTCCAACATGGATGCTGATTTATATGGGTATAAATGGGCTCGCGATAATGT
CGGGCAATCAGGTGCGACAATCTATCGCTTGTATGGGAAGCCCGATGCGCCAGAGTTGTTTCTGAAACAT
GGCAAAGGTAGCGTTGCCAATGATGTTACAGATGAGATGGTCAGACTAAACTGGCTGACGGAATTTATGC
CTCTTCCGACCATCAAGCATTTTATCCGTACTCCTGATGATGCATGGTTACTCACCACTGCGATCCCCGG
AAAAACAGCATTCCAGGTATTAGAAGAATATCCTGATTCAGGTGAAAATATTGTTGATGCGCTGGCAGTG
TTCCTGCGCCGGTTGCATTCGATTCCTGTTTGTAATTGTCCTTTTAACAGCGATCGCGTATTTCGTCTCG
CTCAGGCGCAATCACGAATGAATAACGGTTTGGTTGATGCGAGTGATTTTGATGACGAGCGTAATGGCTG
GCCTGTTGAACAAGTCTGGAAAGAAATGCATAAACTTTTGCCATTCTCACCGGATTCAGTCGTCACTCAT
GGTGATTTCTCACTTGATAACCTTATTTTTGACGAGGGGAAATTAATAGGTTGTATTGATGTTGGACGAG
TCGGAATCGCAGACCGATACCAGGATCTTGCCATCCTATGGAACTGCCTCGGTGAGTTTTCTCCTTCATT
ACAGAAACGGCTTTTTCAAAAATATGGTATTGATAATCCTGATATGAATAAATTGCAGTTTCATTTGATG
CTCGATGAGTTTTTCTAATCAGAATTGGTTAATTGGTTGTAACACTGGCAGAGCATTACGCTGACTTGAC
GGGACGGCGCAAGCTCATGACCAAAATCCCTTAACGTGAGTTACGCGTCGTTCCACTGAGCGTCAGACCC
CGTAGAAAAGATCAAAGGATCTTCTTGAGATCCTTTTTTTCTGCGCGTAATCTGCTGCTTGCAAACAAAA
AAACCACCGCTACCAGCGGTGGTTTGTTTGCCGGATCAAGAGCTACCAACTCTTTTTCCGAAGGTAACTG
GCTTCAGCAGAGCGCAGATACCAAATACTGTTCTTCTAGTGTAGCCGTAGTTAGGCCACCACTTCAAGAA
CTCTGTAGCACCGCCTACATACCTCGCTCTGCTAATCCTGTTACCAGTGGCTGCTGCCAGTGGCGATAAG
TCGTGTCTTACCGGGTTGGACTCAAGACGATAGTTACCGGATAAGGCGCAGCGGTCGGGCTGAACGGGGG
GTTCGTGCACACAGCCCAGCTTGGAGCGAACGACCTACACCGAACTGAGATACCTACAGCGTGAGCTATG
AGAAAGCGCCACGCTTCCCGAAGGGAGAAAGGCGGACAGGTATCCGGTAAGCGGCAGGGTCGGAACAGGA
GAGCGCACGAGGGAGCTTCCAGGGGGAAACGCCTGGTATCTTTATAGTCCTGTCGGGTTTCGCCACCTCT
GACTTGAGCGTCGATTTTTGTGATGCTCGTCAGGGGGGCGGAGCCTATGGAAAAACGCCAGCAACGCGGC
CTTTTTACGGTTCCTGGCCTTTTGCTGGCCTTTTGCTCACATGTT
Features (pLannotate 1.2.2; 10 found; start..end, strand, type, name):
    121..213     +  CDS            lacI (fragment): lac repressor; lacI; The lac repressor binds to the lac operator to inhibit transcription in E. coli. This inhibition can be relieved by adding lactose or isopropyl-β-D-thiogalactopyranoside (IPTG).
    268..295     -  terminator     rrnB T2 terminator: transcription terminator T2 from the E. coli rrnB gene
    427..470     +  terminator     rrnB T1 terminator: Escherichia coli rrnB; transcription terminator T1 from the E. coli rrnB gene
    517..553     -  CDS            lacZα (fragment): LacZα fragment of β-galactosidase; lacZ fragment
    569..668     +  protein_bind   attL1: mutant version of attL; recombination site for the Gateway® LR reaction LR Clonase™
    674..2578    +  CDS            SLC6A8: SC6A8_HUMAN - Experimental evidence at protein level: Swiss-Prot protein existence level 1. Required for the uptake of creatine in muscles and brain. From Homo sapiens (Human).
   2580..2679    -  protein_bind   attL2: mutant version of attL; recombination site for the Gateway® LR reaction LR Clonase™
   2697..2715    -  promoter       T7 promoter: promoter for bacteriophage T7 RNA polymerase
   2849..3658    +  CDS            KanR: aminoglycoside phosphotransferase; aph(3')-Ia; confers resistance to kanamycin in bacteria or G418 (Geneticin®) in eukaryotes
   3805..4393    +  rep_origin     ori: high-copy-number ColE1/pMB1/pBR322/pUC origin of replication
