[The description below was written by a language model from this plasmid's Addgene catalogue record and pLannotate feature annotations shown in this document.]
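Description:
pDONR221_SLC6A8 is a Gateway entry clone built on the commercial pDONR221 donor backbone, carrying a codon-optimized open reading frame for human SLC6A8 (also known as CRTR or CT1), the solute carrier responsible for creatine uptake in muscle and brain. The sequenced plasmid is about 4.5 kb, of which the insert accounts for 1,905 bp. It is maintained in E. coli through a high-copy ColE1/pUC-type origin of replication and selected with kanamycin via an aminoglycoside phosphotransferase (KanR) gene.

The ORF sits between attL1 and attL2 sites, the recombination sequences produced when a fragment has been moved into a donor vector. These sites allow the coding sequence to be transferred directionally, by an LR Clonase reaction, into any attR-containing destination vector. Although the catalogue lists the vector type as mammalian expression, the feature table shows no eukaryotic promoter, polyadenylation signal, tag or reporter around the insert, so expression depends on the destination vector chosen. Whether the ORF ends in a stop codon is not stated in the record. Upstream of attL1 lie the rrnB T1 and T2 transcription terminators, which insulate the insert from read-through transcription in bacteria. A T7 promoter lies just beyond attL2, oriented towards the insert on the opposite strand. Short lacI and lacZα fragments are annotated as backbone remnants with no evident function, and the M13 forward and reverse primer sites listed for sequencing flank the cassette. The plasmid belongs to a consortium-wide collection of solute carrier clones intended as a starting resource for subcloning transporters into custom expression vectors for functional and drug-discovery studies.
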