Addgene plasmid #131915: pDONR221_SLC6A8
Purpose: Gateway entry clone with codon-optimized ORF sequence for subcloning into custom expression vectors
Depositing lab: RESOLUTE Consortium & Giulio Superti-Furga. Depositing organization: CeMM Research Center for Molecular Medicine. Publication: The RESOLUTE consortium: unlocking SLC transporters for drug discovery. Superti-Furga G, Lackner D, Wiedmer T, Ingles-Prieto A, Barbosa B, Girardi E, Goldmann U, Gurtl B, Klavins K, Klimek C, Lindinger S, Lineiro-Retes E, Muller AC, Onstein S, Redinger G, Reil D, Sedlyarov V, Wolf G, Crawford M, Everley R, ... Steppan CM. Nat Rev Drug Discov. 2020 Jul;19(7):429-430. doi: 10.1038/d41573-020-00056-6. PubMed 32265506.
Backbone
  Vector backbone: pDONR221
  Backbone manufacturer: Thermo Fisher Scientific
  Backbone size w/o insert (bp): 2550
  Vector type: Mammalian Expression
Growth in bacteria
  Bacterial resistance: Kanamycin, 50 μg/mL
  Growth temperature: 37°C
  Growth strain: Stbl3
  Copy number: High Copy
Gene/Insert
  Gene/Insert name: SLC6A8 (alt name: CRTR, CT1)
  Species: H. sapiens (human)
  Insert size (bp): 1905
  Entrez Gene: SLC6A8 (a.k.a. CCDS1, CRT, CRT-1, CRT1, CRTR, CT1, CTR5)
  Cloning method: Gateway Cloning
  Sequencing primers: 5′ M13-fwd; 3′ M13-rev
Terms and licenses: Academic/Nonprofit Terms; Industry Terms
Depositor comments: For more information on the full Resolute plasmid collection, please see www.addgene.org/depositor-collections/re-solute/. Please provide your feedback on this plasmid to the RESOLUTE consortium by filling out their RESOLUTE repository feedback form: https://forms.office.com/Pages/ResponsePage.aspx?id=0e05yklzmkS7rjFGQL4N7z4feCLQvEJAmVcOCM_u885UN1JJRko0Ukg4TVQwNTZLOUxPQVJWT1NHUCQlQCN0PWcu
How to cite: pDONR221_SLC6A8 was a gift from RESOLUTE Consortium & Giulio Superti-Furga (Addgene plasmid # 131915 ; http://n2t.net/addgene:131915 ; RRID:Addgene_131915)
