>Addgene plasmid #131915 | pDONR221_SLC6A8 | depositor partial sequence | sequence record 253230 | Codon-optimized ORF of SLC6A8
ATGGCCAAGAAGTCTGCCGAGAATGGCATCTACTCCGTGTCTGGCGACGAGAAGAAGGGCCCCCTGATCG
CCCCAGGCCCCGACGGCGCCCCAGCCAAGGGCGATGGCCCCGTGGGCCTGGGCACACCTGGAGGCCGGCT
GGCAGTGCCACCTAGGGAGACATGGACCAGACAGATGGACTTCATCATGAGCTGCGTGGGATTCGCAGTG
GGACTGGGAAACGTGTGGAGATTTCCTTACCTGTGCTATAAGAACGGCGGCGGCGTGTTCCTGATCCCAT
ACGTGCTGATCGCCCTGGTGGGAGGAATCCCCATCTTCTTTCTGGAGATCTCTCTGGGCCAGTTCATGAA
GGCCGGCAGCATCAACGTGTGGAACATCTGTCCACTGTTTAAGGGCCTGGGCTACGCCTCCATGGTCATC
GTGTTCTACTGCAATACATACTATATCATGGTGCTGGCCTGGGGCTTTTACTATCTGGTGAAGTCTTTCA
CCACAACCCTGCCTTGGGCAACCTGCGGACACACATGGAACACCCCAGACTGCGTGGAGATCTTTAGGCA
CGAGGATTGCGCCAATGCCTCCCTGGCCAACCTGACCTGTGACCAGCTGGCCGATCGGAGATCTCCAGTG
ATCGAGTTCTGGGAGAATAAGGTGCTGAGGCTGAGCGGAGGACTGGAGGTGCCAGGCGCCCTGAACTGGG
AGGTGACACTGTGCCTGCTGGCCTGTTGGGTGCTGGTGTACTTTTGCGTGTGGAAGGGCGTGAAGTCCAC
CGGCAAGATCGTGTACTTTACAGCCACCTTCCCCTATGTGGTGCTGGTGGTGCTGCTGGTGCGGGGCGTG
CTGCTGCCTGGCGCCCTGGACGGCATCATCTACTATCTGAAGCCAGATTGGTCCAAGCTGGGATCTCCAC
AAGTGTGGATCGACGCAGGCACACAGATCTTCTTTTCTTATGCCATCGGACTGGGCGCCCTGACCGCCCT
GGGAAGCTACAATAGGTTCAACAATAACTGCTATAAGGATGCCATCATCCTGGCCCTGATCAACTCTGGC
ACAAGCTTCTTTGCCGGCTTTGTGGTGTTCAGCATCCTGGGCTTTATGGCCGCCGAGCAGGGCGTGCACA
TCAGCAAGGTGGCAGAGTCCGGACCTGGACTGGCCTTCATCGCATACCCAAGGGCAGTGACACTGATGCC
AGTGGCACCTCTGTGGGCCGCCCTGTTCTTTTTCATGCTGCTGCTGCTGGGCCTGGACAGCCAGTTTGTG
GGCGTGGAGGGCTTCATCACCGGACTGCTGGATCTGCTGCCAGCATCCTACTACTTCCGGTTCCAGCGCG
AGATCTCTGTGGCCCTGTGCTGTGCCCTGTGCTTTGTGATCGACCTGTCCATGGTGACCGATGGCGGCAT
GTACGTGTTTCAGCTGTTCGACTACTATAGCGCCTCCGGAACAACCCTGCTGTGGCAGGCCTTTTGGGAG
TGCGTGGTGGTGGCATGGGTGTACGGAGCAGATAGGTTCATGGACGATATCGCCTGCATGATCGGCTATC
GCCCTTGCCCATGGATGAAGTGGTGTTGGTCCTTTTTCACACCTCTGGTGTGCATGGGCATCTTTATCTT
CAACGTGGTGTACTATGAGCCCCTGGTGTACAATAACACCTACGTGTATCCTTGGTGGGGAGAGGCAATG
GGATGGGCCTTCGCCCTGAGCTCCATGCTGTGCGTGCCTCTGCACCTGCTGGGATGTCTGCTGAGGGCAA
AGGGAACAATGGCCGAGAGATGGCAGCACCTGACCCAGCCAATCTGGGGCCTGCACCACCTGGAGTATAG
GGCACAGGACGCAGATGTGCGCGGACTGACAACCCTGACCCCCGTGAGCGAGTCTAGCAAGGTGGTGGTG
GTGGAGTCCGTGATG
